>Addgene plasmid #106451 | pEGF/HisB-cGK1 | addgene full sequence | sequence record 207748 | Addgene NGS Result
GGCTCCGGTGCCCGTCAGTGGGCAGAGCGCACATCGCCCACAGTCCCCGAGAAGTTGGGGGGAGGGGTCG
GCAATTGAACCGGTGCCTAGAGAAGGTGGCGCGGGGTAAACTGGGAAAGTGATGTCGTGTACTGGCTCCG
CCTTTTTCCCGAGGGTGGGGGAGAACCGTATATAAGTGCAGTAGTCGCCGTGAACGTTCTTTTTCGCAAC
GGGTTTGCCGCCAGAACACAGGTAAGTGCCGTGTGTGGTTCCCGCGGGCCTGGCCTCTTTACGGGTTATG
GCCCTTGCGTGCCTTGAATTACTTCCACCTGGCTGCAGTACGTGATTCTTGATCCCGAGCTTCGGGTTGG
AAGTGGGTGGGAGAGTTCGAGGCCTTGCGCTTAAGGAGCCCCTTCGCCTCGTGCTTGAGTTGAGGCCTGG
CCTGGGCGCTGGGGCCGCCGCGTGCGAATCTGGTGGCACCTTCGCGCCTGTCTCGCTGCTTTCGATAAGT
CTCTAGCCATTTAAAATTTTTGATGACCTGCTGCGACGCTTTTTTTCTGGCAAGATAGTCTTGTAAATGC
GGGCCAAGATCTGCACACTGGTATTTCGGTTTTTGGGGCCGCGGGCGGCGACGGGGCCCGTGCGTCCCAG
CGCACATGTTCGGCGAGGCGGGGCCTGCGAGCGCGGCCACCGAGAATCGGACGGGGGTAGTCTCAAGCTG
GCCGGCCTGCTCTGGTGCCTGGCCTCGCGCCGCCGTGTATCGCCCCGCCCTGGGCGGCAAGGCTGGCCCG
GTCGGCACCAGTTGCGTGAGCGGAAAGATGGCCGCTTCCCGGCCCTGCTGCAGGGAGCTCAAAATGGAGG
ACGCGGCGCTCGGGAGAGCGGGCGGGTGAGTCACCCACACAAAGGAAAAGGGCCTTTCCGTCCTCAGCCG
TCGCTTCATGTGACTCCACGGAGTACCGGGCGCCGTCCAGGCACCTCGATTAGTTCTCGAGCTTTTGGAG
TACGTCGTCTTTAGGTTGGGGGGAGGGGTTTTATGCGATGGAGTTTCCCCACACTGAGTGGGTGGAGACT
GAAGTTAGGCCAGCTTGGCACTTGATGTAATTCTCCTTGGAATTTGCCCTTTTTGAGTTTGGATCTTGGT
TCATTCTCAAGCCTCAGACAGTGGTTCAAAGTTTTTTTCTTCCATTTCAGGTGTCGTGAGGAATTAGCTT
GGTACTAATACGACTCACTATAGGGAGACCCAAGCTGGCTAGGTAAGCTTACCATGGGGGGTTCTCATCA
TCATCATCATCATGGTATGGCTAGCATGACTGGTGGACAGCAAATGGGTCGGGATCTGTACGACGATGAC
GATAAGGTACCTAAGGATCCACTAGTCCAGTGTGGTGGAATTCGGCTTAGCATGGGCACCCTGCGGGATT
TACAGTATGCGCTCCAGGAGAAGATCGAGGAGCTGAGGCAGCGGGATGCTCTCATCGATGAGCTGGAGCT
GGAGTTGGATCAGAAGGACGAACTGATCCAGAAGCTGCAGAACGAACTGGACAAGTATCGCTCGGTGATC
CGGCCGGCCACCCAGCAGGCGCAGAAGCAGAGCGCCAGCACCTTGCAGGGTGAACCGCGCACCAAGCGCC
AGGCGATCTCCGCGGAGCCCACCGCCTTCGACATCCAGGATCTCAGCCACGTGACCCTGCCCTTCTACCC
CAAGAGCCCACAGTCGAAGGATCTCATAAAGGAGGCTATCCTTGACAATGACTTCATGAAGAACTTGGAG
CTGTCACAGATCCAGGAGATTGTGGACTGTATGTACCCCGTGGAATACGGCAAGGACAGCTGCATCATCA
AGGAAGGCGATGTGGGGTCACTGGTGTACGTCATGGAAGATGGGAAGGTTGAGGTCACAAAAGAAGGCGT
GAAGCTCTGCACCATGGGTCCTGGAAAAGTGTTCGGGGAGCTGGCTATACTTTACAACTGTACCCGGACA
GCGACCGTCAAGACTCTTGTAAATGTGAAACTCTGGGCCATCGATCGACAATGTTTTCAAACAATAATGA
TGAGGACAGGACTCATCAAGCATACCGAGTACATGGAATTTTTAAAAAGTGTTCCAACATTCCAGAGCCT
TCCTGATGAAATCCTCAGCAAGCTGGCTGATGTCCTCGAAGAGACCCACTATGAAAATGGAGAATATATC
ATCAGGCAGGGTGCAAGAGGAGACACCTTCTTCATCATCAGTAAAGGGCAGGTGAATGTTACTCGAGAAG
ACTCACCAAGTGAAGACCCAGTCTTCCTTAGAACTTTAGGGAAGGGAGATTGGTTTGGAGAGAAAGCGTT
GCAGGGGGAGGATGTGAGAACAGCAAATGTTATTGCCGCAGAAGCTGTCACCTGCCTTGTGATTGACCGA
GACTCTTTCAAGCATTTGATTGGAGGACTGGACGATGTTTCTAACAAAGCATATGAGGACGCAGAAGCAA
AAGCAAAATATGAAGCCGAAGCTGCCTTCTTCGCCAACCTGAAGCTGTCTGATTTCAACATCATTGACAC
CCTTGGAGTTGGAGGTTTCGGACGAGTAGAGCTGGTCCAGTTGAAAAGTGAAGAATCCAAAACATTTGCA
ATGAAGATCCTCAAGAAACGCCACATTGTGGACACCAGACAGCAGGAGCACATCCGCTCAGAGAAGCAGA
TCATGCAGGGGGCTCATTCTGACTTCATTGTGAGGCTGTACAGGACATTTAAAGACAGCAAATACTTGTA
TATGTTGATGGAAGCGTGCCTGGGTGGAGAGCTCTGGACTATTCTCAGGGATAGGGGTTCGTTTGAAGAC
TCAACAACCAGGTTTTACACTGCATGTGTGGTAGAAGCATTCGCCTATCTGCATTCCAAAGGAATCATTT
ACAGGGACCTCAAGCCGGAGAATCTCATCCTAGATCATCGAGGCTATGCCAAACTGGTTGACTTTGGCTT
TGCAAAGAAAATAGGATTTGGAAAGAAAACATGGACTTTTTGTGGGACTCCAGAATATGTAGCCCCAGAG
ATCATCCTGAACAAAGGCCATGACATTTCAGCTGACTACTGGTCACTAGGAATTCTGATGTATGAGCTTC
TGACTGGCAGCCCACCTTTCTCAGGCCCAGATCCAATGAAAACCTACAATATCATACTGCGGGGGATTGA
CATGATAGAATTTCCAAAGAAGATTGCAAAAAATGCTGCTAATTTAATTAAAAAACTATGCAGGGACAAC
CCATCAGAGAGGTTAGGAAATTTGAAAAACGGAGTCAAAGACATTCAGAAACACAAGTGGTTTGAGGGCT
TTAATTGGGAAGGCTTAAGAAAAGGCACCTTGACACCTCCCATAATTCCAAGTGTTGCGTCACCCACAGA
CACAAGCAATTTTGACAGTTTCCCTGAGGACAGCGATGAGCCACCACCTGATGACAACTCAGGCTGGGAC
ATAGACTTCTAATAAGCCGAATTCTGCAGATATCCAGCACAGTGGCGGCCGCTCGAGTCTAGAGGGCCCG
TTTAAACCCGCTGATCAGCCTCGACTGTGCCTTCTAGTTGCCAGCCATCTGTTGTTTGCCCCTCCCCCGT
GCCTTCCTTGACCCTGGAAGGTGCCACTCCCACTGTCCTTTCCTAATAAAATGAGGAAATTGCATCGCAT
TGTCTGAGTAGGTGTCATTCTATTCTGGGGGGTGGGGTGGGGCAGGACAGCAAGGGGGAGGATTGGGAAG
ACAATAGCAGGCATGCTGGGGATGCGGTGGGCTCTATGGCTTCTGAGGCGGAAAGAACCAGCTGGGGCTC
TAGGGGGTATCCCC
[124 nt withheld, positions 3795-3918]
C
[91 nt withheld, positions 3920-4010]
A
[49 nt withheld, positions 4012-4060]
CCTTTGACGTTGGAGTCCACGTTCTTT
[37 nt withheld, positions 4088-4124]
ACCCTATCTCGGTCTATTCTTTTGATTTATAAGGGATTTTGCCGATTTCGGCCTATTGGTTAAAAAATGA
GCTGATTTAACAAAAATTTAACGCGAATTAATTCTGTGGAATGTGTGTCAGTTAGGGTGTGGAAAGTCCC
CAGGCTCCCCAGCAGGCAGAAGTATGCAAAGCATGCATCTCAATTAGTCAGCAACCAGGTGTGGAAAGTC
CCCAGGCTCCCCAGCAGGCAGAAGTATGCAAAGCATGCATCTCAATTAGTCAGCAACCATAGTCCCGCCC
CTAACTCCGCCCATCCCGCCCCTAACTCCGCCCAGTTCCGCCCATTCTCCGCCCCATGGCTGACTAATTT
TTTTTATTTATGCAGAGGCCGAGGCCGCCTCTGCCTCTGAGCTATTCCAGAAGTAGTGAGGAGGCTTTTT
TGGAGGCCTAGGCTTTTGCAAAAAGCTCCCGGGAGCTTGTATATCCATTTTCGGATCTGATCAGCACGTG
TTGACAATTAATCATCGGCATAGTATATCGGCATAGTATAATACGACAAGGTGAGGAACTAAACCATGGC
CAAGCCTTTGTCTCAAGAAGAATCCACCCTCATTGAAAGAGCAACGGCTACAATCAACAGCATCCCCATC
TCTGAAGACTACAGCGTCGCCAGCGCAGCTCTCTCTAGCGACGGCCGCATCTTCACTGGTGTCAATGTAT
ATCATTTTACTGGGGGACCTTGTGCAGAACTCGTGGTGCTGGGCACTGCTGCTGCTGCGGCAGCTGGCAA
CCTGACTTGTATCGTCGCGATCGGAAATGAGAACAGGGGCATCTTGAGCCCCTGCGGACGGTGCCGACAG
GTGCTTCTCGATCTGCATCCTGGGATCAAAGCCATAGTGAAGGACAGTGATGGACAGCCGACGGCAGTTG
GGATTCGTGAATTGCTGCCCTCTGGTTATGTGTGGGAGGGCTAAGCACTTCGTGGCCGAGGAGCAGGACT
GACACGTGCTACGAGATTTCGATTCCACCGCCGCCTTCTATGAAAGGTTGGGCTTCGGAATCGTTTTCCG
GGACGCCGGCTGGATGATCCTCCAGCGCGGGGATCTCATGCTGGAGTTCTTCGCCCACCCCAACTTGTTT
ATTGCAGCTTATAATGGTTACAAATAAAGCAATAGCATCACAAATTTCACAAATAAAGCATTTTTTTCAC
TGCATTCTAGTTGTGGTTTGTCCAAACTCATCAATGTATCTTATCATGTCTGTATACCGTCGACCTCTAG
CTAGAGCTTGGCGTAATCATGGTCATAGCTGTTTCCTGTGTGAAATTGTTATCCGCTCACAATTCCACAC
AACATACGAGCCGGAAGCATAAAGTGTAAAGCCTGGGGTGCCTAATGAGTGAGCTAACTCACATTAATTG
CGTTGCGCTCACTGCCCGCTTTCCAGTCGGGAAACCTGTCGTGCCAGCTGCATTAATGAATCGGCCAACG
CGCGGGGAGAGGCGGTTTGCGTATTGGGCGCTCTTCCGCTTCCTCGCTCACTGACTCGCTGCGCTCGGTC
GTTCGGCTGCGGCGAGCGGTATCAGCTCACTCAAAGGCGGTAATACGGTTATCCACAGAATCAGGGGATA
ACGCAGGAAAGAACATGTGAGCAAAAGGCCAGCAAAAGGCCAGGAACCGTAAAAAGGCCGCGTTGCTGGC
GTTTTTCCATAGGCTCCGCCCCCCTGACGAGCATCACAAAAATCGACGCTCAAGTCAGAGGTGGCGAAAC
CCGACAGGACTATAAAGATACCAGGCGTTTCCCCCTGGAAGCTCCCTCGTGCGCTCTCCTGTTCCGACCC
TGCCGCTTACCGGATACCTGTCCGCCTTTCTCCCTTCGGGAAGCGTGGCGCTTTCTCATAGCTCACGCTG
TAGGTATCTCAGTTCGGTGTAGGTCGTTCGCTCCAAGCTGGGCTGTGTGCACGAACCCCCCGTTCAGCCC
GACCGCTGCGCCTTATCCGGTAACTATCGTCTTGAGTCCAACCCGGTAAGACACGACTTATCGCCACTGG
CAGCAGCCACTGGTAACAGGATTAGCAGAGCGAGGTATGTAGGCGGTGCTACAGAGTTCTTGAAGTGGTG
GCCTAACTACGGCTACACTAGAAGAACAGTATTTGGTATCTGCGCTCTGCTGAAGCCAGTTACCTTCGGA
AAAAGAGTTGGTAGCTCTTGATCCGGCAAACAAACCACCGCTGGTAGCGGTGGTTTTTTTGTTTGCAAGC
AGCAGATTACGCGCAGAAAAAAAGGATCTCAAGAAGATCCTTTGATCTTTTCTACGGGGTCTGACGCTCA
GTGGAACGAAAACTCACGTTAAGGGATTTTGGTCATGAGATTATCAAAAAGGATCTTCACCTAGATCCTT
TTAAATTAAAAATGAAGTTTTAAATCAATCTAAAGTATATATGAGTAAACTTGGTCTGACAGTTACCAAT
GCTTAATCAGTGAGGCACCTATCTCAGCGATCTGTCTATTTCGTTCATCCATAGTTGCCTGACTCCCCGT
CGTGTAGATAACTACGATACGGGAGGGCTTACCATCTGGCCCCAGTGCTGCAATGATACCGCGAGACCCA
CGCTCACCGGCTCCAGATTTATCAGCAATAAACCAGCCAGCCGGAAGGGCCGAGCGCAGAAGTGGTCCTG
CAACTTTATCCGCCTCCATCCAGTCTATTAATTGTTGCCGGGAAGCTAGAGTAAGTAGTTCGCCAGTTAA
TAGTTTGCGCAACGTTGTTGCCATTGCTACAGGCATCGTGGTGTCACGCTCGTCGTTTGGTATGGCTTCA
TTCAGCTCCGGTTCCCAACGATCAAGGCGAGTTACATGATCCCCCATGTTGTGCAAAAAAGCGGTTAGCT
CCTTCGGTCCTCCGATCGTTGTCAGAAGTAAGTTGGCCGCAGTGTTATCACTCATGGTTATGGCAGCACT
GCATAATTCTCTTACTGTCATGCCATCCGTAAGATGCTTTTCTGTGACTGGTGAGTACTCAACCAAGTCA
TTCTGAGAATAGTGTATGCGGCGACCGAGTTGCTCTTGCCCGGCGTCAATACGGGATAATACCGCGCCAC
ATAGCAGAACTTTAAAAGTGCTCATCATTGGAAAACGTTCTTCGGGGCGAAAACTCTCAAGGATCTTACC
GCTGTTGAGATCCAGTTCGATGTAACCCACTCGTGCACCCAACTGATCTTCAGCATCTTTTACTTTCACC
AGCGTTTCTGGGTGAGCAAAAACAGGAAGGCAAAATGCCGCAAAAAAGGGAATAAGGGCGACACGGAAAT
GTTGAATACTCATACTCTTCCTTTTTCAATATTATTGAAGCATTTATCAGGGTTATTGTCTCATGAGCGG
ATACATATTTGAATGTATTTAGAAAAATAAACAAATAGGGGTTCCGCGCACATTTCCCCGAAAAGTGCCA
CCTGACGTCGACGGATCGGGAGATCTCCCGATCCCCTATGGTGCACTCTCAGTACAATCTGCTCTGATGC
CGCATAGTTAAGCCAGTATCTGCTCCCTGCTTGTGTGTTGGAGGTCGCTGAGTAGTGCGCGAGCAAAATT
TAAGCTACAACAAGGCAAGGCTTGACCGACAATTGCATGAAGAATCTGCTTAGGGTTAGGCGTTTTGCGC
TGCTTCGCGATGTACGGGCCAGATATACGCGTTGACATTGATTATTGACTAGGCTTTTGCAAAAAGCTTT
GCAAAGATGGATAAAGTTTTAAACAGAGAGGAATCTTTGCAGCTAATGGACCTTCTAGGTCTTGAAAGGA
GTGGGAATT
Features (pLannotate 1.2.2; 25 found; start..end, strand, type, name):
      1..1179    +  promoter       EF-1α promoter: strong constitutive promoter for human elongation factor EF-1α
   1196..1214    +  promoter       T7 promoter: promoter for bacteriophage T7 RNA polymerase
   1256..1276    +  CDS            capTEV™ (fragment): composite tag for in vivo biotinylation, TEV protease cleavage, and 6xHis tagging
   1277..1309    +  CDS            T7 tag (gene 10 leader): leader peptide from bacteriophage T7 gene 10 promotes efficient translation in E. coli
   1313..1336    +  CDS            Xpress™ tag: Xpress™ epitope tag, including an enterokinase recognition and cleavage site
   1595..3439    +  CDS            Prkg1 (fragment): KGP1_MOUSE - Also known as Prkg1b, Prkgr1a, Prkgr1b. Experimental evidence at protein level: Swiss-Prot protein existence level 1. Serine/threonine protein kinase that acts as key mediator of the nitric oxide (NO)/cGMP signaling pathway. GMP binding activates PRKG1, which phosphorylates serines and threonines on many cellular proteins. Numerous protein targets for PRKG1 phosphorylation are implicated in modulating cellular calcium, but the contribution of each of these targets may vary substantially among cell types. Proteins that are phosphorylated by PRKG1 regulate platelet activation and ad
   3525..3749    +  polyA_signal   bGH poly(A) signal: bovine growth hormone polyadenylation signal
   3753..3774    +  promoter       SV40 promoter (fragment): SV40 enhancer and early promoter
   3795..4223    +  rep_origin     f1 ori (sequence partly withheld): f1 bacteriophage origin of replication; arrow indicates direction of (+) strand synthesis
   4237..4566    +  promoter       SV40 promoter: SV40 enhancer and early promoter
   4614..4661    +  promoter       EM7 promoter: synthetic bacterial promoter&nbsp
   4680..5078    +  CDS            BSD: blasticidin S deaminase; Aspergillus terreus BSD; confers resistance to blasticidin
   5079..5106    +  CDS            BleoR (fragment): antibiotic-binding protein; Sh ble from Streptoalloteichus hindustanus; confers resistance to bleomycin, phleomycin, and Zeocin™
   5116..5241    +  CDS            ble (fragment): BLE_KLEPN - Experimental evidence at protein level: Swiss-Prot protein existence level 1. Binding protein with a strong affinity to the bleomycin family of antibiotics. Binds to CL990; an antimitotic-antibiotic compound. From Klebsiella pneumoniae.
   5236..5357    +  polyA_signal   SV40 poly(A) signal: SV40 polyadenylation signal
   5430..5446    -  protein_bind   lac operator: The lac repressor binds to the lac operator to inhibit transcription in E. coli. This inhibition can be relieved by adding lactose or isopropyl-β-D-thiogalactopyranoside (IPTG). lac repressor encoded by lacI
   5454..5484    -  promoter       lac promoter: promoter for the E. coli lac operon
   5499..5520    -  protein_bind   CAP binding site: CAP binding activates transcription in the presence of cAMP. E. coli catabolite activator protein
   5533..5625    -  CDS            lacI (fragment): lac repressor; lacI; The lac repressor binds to the lac operator to inhibit transcription in E. coli. This inhibition can be relieved by adding lactose or isopropyl-β-D-thiogalactopyranoside (IPTG).
   5808..6396    -  rep_origin     ori: high-copy-number ColE1/pMB1/pBR322/pUC origin of replication
   6567..7427    -  CDS            AmpR: β-lactamase; bla; confers resistance to ampicillin, carbenicillin, and related antibiotics
   7428..7532    -  promoter       AmpR promoter: bla
   7591..7643    -  misc_feature   bom (fragment): basis of mobility region from pBR322
   7798..7816    +  enhancer       CMV enhancer (fragment): human cytomegalovirus immediate early enhancer
   7841..7907    +  CDS            small t antigen (fragment): SV40 (simian virus 40) small t antigen
