[The description below was written by a language model from this plasmid's Addgene catalogue record and pLannotate feature annotations shown in this document.]
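Description:
pEGF/HisB-cGK1 is a mammalian expression plasmid of about 7.9 kb that carries wild-type mouse cyclic GMP-dependent protein kinase I (Prkg1), cloned into the pEGF/HisB backbone between BamHI and NotI sites. Transcription in mammalian cells is driven by the strong constitutive human EF-1α promoter and terminated by the bovine growth hormone polyadenylation signal. A T7 promoter sits just upstream of the coding region and could support in vitro transcription. The backbone supplies an N-terminal leader that the annotation resolves into a 6xHis segment, the T7 gene 10 leader and an Xpress epitope with its enterokinase cleavage site, so the kinase is produced as a tagged fusion suitable for detection or metal-affinity purification. The annotated Prkg1 match is labelled a fragment and begins some distance downstream of the tags, so the record does not settle which amino-terminal isoform is present.

In E. coli the plasmid is maintained through a high-copy ColE1/pUC-type origin and selected with ampicillin via the β-lactamase gene; an f1 origin is also present. A second cassette places the blasticidin S deaminase gene under tandem SV40 early and bacterial EM7 promoters with an SV40 polyadenylation signal, which would allow blasticidin selection of stable mammalian transfectants. Short bleomycin-resistance fragments following it appear to be remnants rather than a functional marker, as do the small lac, CMV enhancer and SV40 small t fragments. The construct serves to overexpress the NO/cGMP-responsive serine/threonine kinase in mammalian cells, and it was deposited in connection with work on promoter activation by this kinase together with NF-κB p50.
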