Addgene plasmid #106451: pEGF/HisB-cGK1
Purpose: expression of murine cyclic GMP-dependent kinase
Depositing lab: Georg Weber. Depositing organization: Tufts Medical Center. Publication: Synergistic activation of the CMV promoter by NF-kappaB P50 and PKG. He B, Weber GF. Biochem Biophys Res Commun. 2004 Aug 13;321(1):13-20. doi: 10.1016/j.bbrc.2004.06.101. PubMed 15358208.
Backbone
  Vector backbone: pEGF/HisB
  Vector type: Mammalian Expression
Growth in bacteria
  Bacterial resistance: Ampicillin, 100 μg/mL
  Growth temperature: 37°C
  Growth strain: DH5alpha
  Copy number: High Copy
Gene/Insert
  Gene/Insert name: cyclic GMP-dependent kinase
  Species: M. musculus (mouse)
  Mutation: WT
  Entrez Gene: Prkg1 (a.k.a. CGKI, Gm19690, Prkg1b, Prkgr1b)
  Tag / fusion protein: 6xHis (N terminal on backbone)
  Cloning method: Restriction Enzyme; 5′ cloning site BamH1 (unknown if destroyed); 3′ cloning site NotI (unknown if destroyed)
Terms and licenses: Academic/Nonprofit Terms; Industry Terms: Not Available to Industry
How to cite: pEGF/HisB-cGK1 was a gift from Georg Weber (Addgene plasmid # 106451 ; http://n2t.net/addgene:106451 ; RRID:Addgene_106451)
